Addgene plasmid #57615: tdEos-FilaminA-C-14
Purpose: Localization: Actin/Focal Adhesions, Excitation: 505 / 569, Emission: 516 / 581
Depositing lab: Michael Davidson. Depositing organization: Florida State University, Tallahassee.
Backbone
  Vector backbone: tdEos-C1
  Backbone size w/o insert (bp): 4750
  Vector type: Mammalian Expression
  Selectable markers: Neomycin (select with G418)
Growth in bacteria
  Bacterial resistance: Kanamycin, 50 μg/mL
  Growth temperature: 37°C
  Growth strain: DH5alpha
  Copy number: High Copy
Gene/Insert
  Gene/Insert name: FilaminA (alt name: NM_001456.3)
  Species: H. sapiens (human)
  Mutation: D2626H
  Entrez Gene: FLNA (a.k.a. ABP-280, ABPX, CSBS, CVD1, FGS2, FLN, FLN-A, FLN1, FMD, MNS, NHBP, OPD, OPD1, OPD2, XLVD, XMVD)
  Promoter: CMV
  Tag / fusion protein: tdEos (N terminal on backbone)
  Cloning method: Unknown
  Sequencing primers: 5′ CMV-F; 3′ SV40pA-R
Terms and licenses: Academic/Nonprofit Terms; Industry Terms
Depositor comments: . Excitation = 505 / 569; Emission = 516 / 581
How to cite: tdEos-FilaminA-C-14 was a gift from Michael Davidson (Addgene plasmid # 57615 ; http://n2t.net/addgene:57615 ; RRID:Addgene_57615)
