[The description below was written by a language model from this plasmid's Addgene catalogue record and pLannotate feature annotations shown in this document.]
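Description:
tdEos-FilaminA-C-14 is a mammalian expression plasmid built on the tdEos-C1 backbone, a C1-style fluorescent-protein fusion vector, and carries human filamin A (FLNA, referenced to NM_001456.3) fused to the C-terminus of tandem-dimer Eos. The sequenced plasmid is about 13.2 kb. It replicates in E. coli from a high-copy ColE1/pUC-type origin and also carries an f1 phage origin. A single NeoR/KanR (Tn5 aminoglycoside phosphotransferase) gene serves both hosts: the bacterial AmpR (bla) promoter drives it for kanamycin selection in bacteria, while the SV40 enhancer/early promoter drives it for G418 selection in mammalian cells, with the HSV TK polyadenylation signal terminating the transcript. The short RSF ori and ble annotations are only fragment matches and probably not functional elements.

The expression cassette uses the human CMV immediate-early enhancer and promoter to drive one long open reading frame. Two consecutive Eos coding units form the tdEos tag, followed by the roughly 7.9 kb FLNA coding sequence and a remnant of the multiple cloning site. The record lists a D2626H substitution in the filamin A insert, without explaining its origin or significance. The feature table does not annotate a polyadenylation signal for the fusion transcript, although the SV40pA-R sequencing primer suggests one lies downstream.

Eos is a green-to-red photoconvertible protein, matching the listed excitation/emission pairs of 505/516 nm and 569/581 nm. Filamin A crosslinks actin filaments and links them to membrane proteins, so the fusion is intended to label actin structures and focal adhesions in live or fixed cells. Photoconversion makes such a marker suitable for tracking or localization-based super-resolution imaging.
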