Features (pLannotate 1.2.2; 14 found; start..end, strand, type, name):
      1..23      +  rep_origin     RSF ori (fragment): Plasmids containing the RSF 1030 origin of replication can be propagated in E. coli cells that contain additional plasmids with compatible origins.
     91..394     +  enhancer       CMV enhancer: human cytomegalovirus immediate early enhancer
    395..598     +  promoter       CMV promoter: human cytomegalovirus (CMV) immediate early promoter
    643..1320    +  CDS            d2EosFP: d2EosFP is a photoconvertible red fluorescent protein published in 2004, derived from Lobophyllia hemprichii.
   1368..2044    +  CDS            EosFP (fragment): green-to-red photoswitchable fluorescent protein (Wiedenmann et al., 2004)
   2092..9999    +  CDS            FLNA: FLNA_HUMAN - Also known as FLN, FLN1. Experimental evidence at protein level: Swiss-Prot protein existence level 1. Promotes orthogonal branching of actin filaments and links actin filaments to membrane glycoproteins. Anchors various transmembrane proteins to the actin cytoskeleton and serves as a scaffold for a wide range of cytoplasmic signaling proteins. Interaction with FLNB may allow neuroblast migration from the ventricular zone into the cortical plate. Tethers cell surface- localized furin, modulates its rate of internalization and directs its intracellular trafficking (By similarity).
  10003..10046   +  misc_feature   MCS (fragment): multiple cloning site
  10159..10587   -  rep_origin     f1 ori (sequence partly withheld): f1 bacteriophage origin of replication; arrow indicates direction of (+) strand synthesis
  10614..10718   +  promoter       AmpR promoter: bla
  10720..11077   +  promoter       SV40 promoter: SV40 enhancer and early promoter
  11112..11906   +  CDS            NeoR/KanR: aminoglycoside phosphotransferase from Tn5; aph(3')-II (or nptII); confers resistance to neomycin, kanamycin, and G418 (Geneticin®)
  11927..12079   +  CDS            ble (fragment): BLE_KLEPN - Experimental evidence at protein level: Swiss-Prot protein existence level 1. Binding protein with a strong affinity to the bleomycin family of antibiotics. Binds to CL990; an antimitotic-antibiotic compound. From Klebsiella pneumoniae.
  12138..12185   +  polyA_signal   HSV TK poly(A) signal: herpes simplex virus thymidine kinase polyadenylation signal (Cole and Stacy, 1985)
  12514..13102   +  rep_origin     ori: high-copy-number ColE1/pMB1/pBR322/pUC origin of replication
>Addgene plasmid #57615 | tdEos-FilaminA-C-14 | addgene full sequence | sequence record 235386 | Addgene NGS Result
TCTGTGGATAACCGTATTACCGCCATGCATTAGTTATTAATAGTAATCAATTACGGGGTCATTAGTTCAT
AGCCCATATATGGAGTTCCGCGTTACATAACTTACGGTAAATGGCCCGCCTGGCTGACCGCCCAACGACC
CCCGCCCATTGACGTCAATAATGACGTATGTTCCCATAGTAACGCCAATAGGGACTTTCCATTGACGTCA
ATGGGTGGAGTATTTACGGTAAACTGCCCACTTGGCAGTACATCAAGTGTATCATATGCCAAGTACGCCC
CCTATTGACGTCAATGACGGTAAATGGCCCGCCTGGCATTATGCCCAGTACATGACCTTATGGGACTTTC
CTACTTGGCAGTACATCTACGTATTAGTCATCGCTATTACCATGGTGATGCGGTTTTGGCAGTACATCAA
TGGGCGTGGATAGCGGTTTGACTCACGGGGATTTCCAAGTCTCCACCCCATTGACGTCAATGGGAGTTTG
TTTTGGCACCAAAATCAACGGGACTTTCCAAAATGTCGTAACAACTCCGCCCCATTGACGCAAATGGGCG
GTAGGCGTGTACGGTGGGAGGTCTATATAAGCAGAGCTGGTTTAGTGAACCGTCAGATCCGCTAGCGCTA
CCGGTCGCCACCATGAGTGCGATTAAGCCAGACATGAAGATCAACCTCCGTATGGAAGGCAACGTAAACG
GGCACCACTTTGTGATCGACGGAGATGGTACAGGCAAGCCTTTTGAGGGAAAACAGAGTATGGATCTTGA
AGTCAAAGAGGGCGGACCTCTGCCTTTTGCCTTTGATATCCTGACCACTGCATTCCATTACGGCAACAGG
GTATTCGCCGAATATCCAGACCACATACAAGACTATTTTAAGCAGTCGTTTCCTAAGGGGTATTCGTGGG
AACGAAGCTTGACTTTCGAAGACGGGGGCATTTGCATTGCCAGAAACGACATAACAATGGAAGGGGACAC
TTTCTATAATAAAGTTCGATTTCACGGTGTAAACTTTCCCGCCAATGGTCCAGTTATGCAGAAGAAGACG
CTGAAATGGGAGCCCTCCACTGAGAAAATGTATGTGCGTGATGGAGTGCTGACTGGTGATATTCGCATGG
CTTTGTTGCTTGAAGGAAATGCCCATTACCGATGTGACTTCAGAACTACTTACAAAGCTAAGGAGAAGGG
TGTCAAGTTACCAGGCTACCACTTTGTGGACCACTGCATTGAGATTTTAAGCCATGACAAAGATTACAAC
AAGGTTAAGCTGTATGAGCATGCTGTTGCTCATTCTGGATTGCCTGACAATGCCAGACGATCCGGTAGCG
GTCACGGTACTGGTTCTACTGGTTCTGGTTCTTCTGAGAGTGCGATTAAGCCAGACATGAAGATCAACCT
CCGTATGGAAGGCAACGTAAACGGGCACCACTTTGTGATCGACGGAGATGGTACAGGCAAGCCTTTTGAG
GGAAAACAGAGTATGGATCTTGAAGTCAAAGAGGGCGGACCTCTGCCTTTTGCCTTTGATATCCTGACCA
CTGCATTCCATTACGGCAACAGGGTATTCGCCGAATATCCAGACCACATACAAGACTATTTTAAGCAGTC
GTTTCCTAAGGGGTATTCGTGGGAACGAAGCTTGACTTTCGAAGACGGGGGCATTTGCATTGCCAGAAAC
GACATAACAATGGAAGGGGACACTTTCTATAATAAAGTTCGATTTCACGGTGTAAACTTTCCCGCCAATG
GTCCAGTTATGCAGAAGAAGACGCTGAAATGGGAGCCCTCCACTGAGAAAATGTATGTGCGTGATGGAGT
GCTGACTGGTGATATTCGCATGGCTTTGTTGCTTGAAGGAAATGCCCATTACCGATGTGACTTCAGAACT
ACTTACAAAGCTAAGGAGAAGGGTGTCAAGTTACCAGGCTACCACTTTGTGGACCACTGCATTGAGATTT
TAAGCCATGACAAAGATTACAACAAGGTTAAGCTGTATGAGCATGCTGTTGCTCATTCTGGATTGCCTGA
CAATGCCAGACGATCCGGAGGGAGCGGGGCTGGAGGGAGCGGGGGTGGCAGCGGTAGTAGCTCCCACTCT
CGGGCGGGCCAGAGCGCAGCAGGCGCGGCTCCGGGCGGCGGCGTCGACACGCGGGACGCCGAGATGCCGG
CCACCGAGAAGGACCTGGCGGAGGACGCGCCATGGAAGAAGATCCAGCAGAACACTTTCACGCGCTGGTG
CAACGAGCACCTGAAGTGCGTGAGCAAGCGCATCGCCAACCTGCAGACGGACCTGAGCGACGGGCTGCGG
CTTATCGCGCTGTTGGAGGTGCTCAGCCAGAAGAAGATGCACCGCAAGCACAACCAGCGGCCCACTTTCC
GCCAAATGCAGCTTGAGAACGTGTCGGTGGCACTCGAGTTCCTGGACCGCGAGAGCATCAAACTGGTGTC
CATCGACAGCAAGGCCATCGTGGACGGGAACCTGAAGCTGATCCTGGGCCTCATCTGGACCCTGATCCTG
CACTACTCCATCTCCATGCCCATGTGGGACGAGGAGGAGGATGAGGAGGCCAAGAAGCAGACCCCCAAGC
AGAGGCTCCTGGGCTGGATCCAGAACAAGCTGCCGCAGCTGCCCATCACCAACTTCAGCCGGGACTGGCA
GAGCGGCCGGGCCCTGGGCGCCCTGGTGGACAGCTGTGCCCCGGGCCTGTGTCCTGACTGGGACTCTTGG
GACGCCAGCAAGCCCGTTACCAATGCGCGAGAGGCCATGCAGCAGGCGGATGACTGGCTGGGCATCCCCC
AGGTGATCACCCCCGAGGAGATTGTGGACCCCAACGTGGACGAGCACTCTGTCATGACCTACCTGTCCCA
GTTCCCCAAGGCCAAGCTGAAGCCAGGGGCTCCCTTGCGGCCCAAACTGAACCCGAAGAAAGCCCGTGCC
TACGGGCCAGGCATCGAGCCCACAGGCAACATGGTGAAGAAGCGGGCAGAGTTCACTGTGGAGACCAGAA
GTGCTGGCCAGGGAGAGGTGCTGGTGTACGTGGAGGACCCGGCCGGACACCAGGAGGAGGCAAAAGTGAC
CGCCAATAACGACAAGAACCGCACCTTCTCCGTCTGGTACGTCCCCGAGGTGACGGGGACTCATAAGGTT
ACTGTGCTCTTTGCTGGCCAGCACATCGCCAAGAGCCCCTTCGAGGTGTACGTGGATAAGTCACAGGGTG
ACGCCAGCAAAGTGACAGCCCAAGGTCCCGGCCTGGAGCCCAGTGGCAACATCGCCAACAAGACCACCTA
CTTTGAGATCTTTACGGCAGGAGCTGGCACGGGCGAGGTCGAGGTTGTGATCCAGGACCCCATGGGACAG
AAGGGCACGGTAGAGCCTCAGCTGGAGGCCCGGGGCGACAGCACATACCGCTGCAGCTACCAGCCCACCA
TGGAGGGCGTCCACACCGTGCACGTCACGTTTGCCGGCGTGCCCATCCCTCGCAGCCCCTACACTGTCAC
TGTTGGCCAAGCCTGTAACCCGAGTGCCTGCCGGGCGGTTGGCCGGGGCCTCCAGCCCAAGGGTGTGCGG
GTGAAGGAGACAGCTGACTTCAAGGTGTACACAAAGGGCGCTGGCAGTGGGGAGCTGAAGGTCACCGTGA
AGGGCCCCAAGGGAGAGGAGCGCGTGAAGCAGAAGGACCTGGGGGATGGCGTGTATGGCTTCGAGTATTA
CCCCATGGTCCCTGGAACCTATATCGTCACCATCACGTGGGGTGGTCAGAACATCGGGCGCAGTCCCTTC
GAAGTGAAGGTGGGCACCGAGTGTGGCAATCAGAAGGTACGGGCCTGGGGCCCTGGGCTGGAGGGCGGCG
TCGTTGGCAAGTCAGCAGACTTTGTGGTGGAGGCTATCGGGGACGACGTGGGCACGCTGGGCTTCTCGGT
GGAAGGGCCATCGCAGGCTAAGATCGAATGTGACGACAAGGGCGACGGCTCCTGTGATGTGCGCTACTGG
CCGCAGGAGGCTGGCGAGTATGCCGTTCACGTGCTGTGCAACAGCGAAGACATCCGCCTCAGCCCCTTCA
TGGCTGACATCCGTGACGCGCCCCAGGACTTCCACCCAGACAGGGTGAAGGCACGTGGGCCTGGATTGGA
GAAGACAGGTGTGGCCGTCAACAAGCCAGCAGAGTTCACAGTGGATGCCAAGCACGGTGGCAAGGCCCCA
CTTCGGGTCCAAGTCCAGGACAATGAAGGCTGCCCTGTGGAGGCGTTGGTCAAGGACAACGGCAATGGCA
CTTACAGCTGCTCCTACGTGCCCAGGAAGCCGGTGAAGCACACAGCCATGGTGTCCTGGGGAGGCGTCAG
CATCCCCAACAGCCCCTTCAGGGTGAATGTGGGAGCTGGCAGCCACCCCAACAAGGTCAAAGTATACGGC
CCCGGAGTAGCCAAGACAGGGCTCAAGGCCCACGAGCCCACCTACTTCACTGTGGACTGCGCCGAGGCTG
GCCAGGGGGACGTCAGCATCGGCATCAAGTGTGCCCCTGGAGTGGTAGGCCCCGCCGAAGCTGACATCGA
CTTCGACATCATCCGCAATGACAATGACACCTTCACGGTCAAGTACACGCCCCGGGGGGCTGGCAGCTAC
ACCATTATGGTCCTCTTTGCTGACCAGGCCACGCCCACCAGCCCCATCCGAGTCAAGGTGGAGCCCTCTC
ATGACGCCAGTAAGGTGAAGGCCGAGGGCCCTGGCCTCAGTCGCACTGGTGTCGAGCTTGGCAAGCCCAC
CCACTTCACAGTAAATGCCAAAGCTGCTGGCAAAGGCAAGCTGGACGTCCAGTTCTCAGGACTCACCAAG
GGGGATGCAGTGCGAGATGTGGACATCATCGACCACCATGACAACACCTACACAGTCAAGTACACGCCTG
TCCAGCAGGGTCCAGTAGGCGTCAATGTCACTTATGGAGGGGATCCCATCCCTAAGAGCCCTTTCTCAGT
GGCAGTATCTCCAAGCCTGGACCTCAGCAAGATCAAGGTGTCTGGCCTGGGAGAGAAGGTGGACGTTGGC
AAAGACCAGGAGTTCACAGTCAAATCAAAGGGTGCTGGTGGTCAAGGCAAAGTGGCATCCAAGATTGTGG
GCCCCTCGGGTGCAGCGGTGCCCTGCAAGGTGGAGCCAGGCCTGGGGGCTGACAACAGTGTGGTGCGCTT
CCTGCCCCGTGAGGAAGGGCCCTATGAGGTGGAGGTGACCTATGACGGCGTGCCCGTGCCTGGCAGCCCC
TTTCCTCTGGAAGCTGTGGCCCCCACCAAGCCTAGCAAGGTGAAGGCGTTTGGGCCGGGGCTGCAGGGAG
GCAGTGCGGGCTCCCCCGCCCGCTTCACCATCGACACCAAGGGCGCCGGCACAGGTGGCCTGGGCCTGAC
GGTGGAGGGCCCCTGTGAGGCGCAGCTCGAGTGCTTGGACAATGGGGATGGCACATGTTCCGTGTCCTAC
GTGCCCACCGAGCCCGGGGACTACAACATCAACATCCTCTTCGCTGACACCCACATCCCTGGCTCCCCAT
TCAAGGCCCACGTGGTTCCCTGCTTTGACGCATCCAAAGTCAAGTGCTCAGGCCCCGGGCTGGAGCGGGC
CACCGCTGGGGAGGTGGGCCAATTCCAAGTGGACTGCTCGAGCGCGGGCAGCGCGGAGCTGACCATTGAG
ATCTGCTCGGAGGCGGGGCTTCCGGCCGAGGTGTACATCCAGGACCACGGTGATGGCACGCACACCATTA
CCTACATTCCCCTCTGCCCCGGGGCCTACACCGTCACCATCAAGTACGGCGGCCAGCCCGTGCCCAACTT
CCCCAGCAAGCTGCAGGTGGAACCTGCGGTGGACACTTCCGGTGTCCAGTGCTATGGGCCTGGTATTGAG
GGCCAGGGTGTCTTCCGTGAGGCCACCACTGAGTTCAGTGTGGACGCCCGGGCTCTGACACAGACCGGAG
GGCCGCACGTCAAGGCCCGTGTGGCCAACCCCTCAGGCAACCTGACGGAGACCTACGTTCAGGACCGTGG
CGATGGCATGTACAAAGTGGAGTACACGCCTTACGAGGAGGGACTGCACTCCGTGGACGTGACCTATGAC
GGCAGTCCCGTGCCCAGCAGCCCCTTCCAGGTGCCCGTGACCGAGGGCTGCGACCCCTCCCGGGTGCGTG
TCCACGGGCCAGGCATCCAAAGTGGCACCACCAACAAGCCCAACAAGTTCACTGTGGAGACCAGGGGAGC
TGGCACGGGCGGCCTGGGCCTGGCTGTAGAGGGCCCCTCCGAGGCCAAGATGTCCTGCATGGATAACAAG
GACGGCAGCTGCTCGGTCGAGTACATCCCTTATGAGGCTGGCACCTACAGCCTCAACGTCACCTATGGTG
GCCATCAAGTGCCAGGCAGTCCTTTCAAGGTCCCTGTGCATGATGTGACAGATGCGTCCAAGGTCAAGTG
CTCTGGGCCCGGCCTGAGCCCAGGCATGGTTCGTGCCAACCTCCCTCAGTCCTTCCAGGTGGACACAAGC
AAGGCTGGTGTGGCCCCATTGCAGGTCAAAGTGCAAGGGCCCAAAGGCCTGGTGGAGCCAGTGGACGTGG
TAGACAACGCTGATGGCACCCAGACCGTCAATTATGTGCCCAGCCGAGAAGGGCCCTACAGCATCTCAGT
ACTGTATGGAGATGAAGAGGTACCCCGGAGCCCCTTCAAGGTCAAGGTGCTGCCTACTCATGATGCCAGC
AAGGTGAAGGCCAGTGGCCCCGGGCTCAACACCACTGGCGTGCCTGCCAGCCTGCCCGTGGAGTTCACCA
TCGATGCAAAGGACGCCGGGGAGGGCCTGCTGGCTGTCCAGATCACGGATCCCGAAGGCAAGCCGAAGAA
GACACACATCCAAGACAACCATGACGGCACGTATACAGTGGCCTACGTGCCAGACGTGACAGGTCGCTAC
ACCATCCTCATCAAGTACGGTGGTGACGAGATCCCCTTCTCCCCGTACCGCGTGCGTGCCGTGCCCACCG
GGGACGCCAGCAAGTGCACTGTCACAGGTGCTGGCATCGGCCCCACCATTCAGATTGGGGAGGAGACGGT
GATCACTGTGGACACTAAGGCGGCAGGCAAAGGCAAAGTGACGTGCACCGTGTGCACGCCTGATGGCTCA
GAGGTGGATGTGGACGTGGTGGAGAATGAGGACGGCACTTTCGACATCTTCTACACGGCCCCCCAGCCGG
GCAAATACGTCATCTGTGTGCGCTTTGGTGGCGAGCACGTGCCCAACAGCCCCTTCCAAGTGACGGCTCT
GGCTGGGGACCAGCCCTCGGTGCAGCCCCCTCTACGGTCTCAGCAGCTGGCCCCACAGTACACCTACGCC
CAGGGCGGCCAGCAGACTTGGGCCCCGGAGAGGCCCCTGGTGGGTGTCAATGGGCTGGATGTGACCAGCC
TGAGGCCCTTTGACCTTGTCATCCCCTTCACCATCAAGAAGGGCGAGATCACAGGGGAGGTTCGGATGCC
CTCAGGCAAGGTGGCGCAGCCCACCATCACTGACAACAAAGACGGCACCGTGACCGTGCGGTATGCACCC
AGCGAGGCTGGCCTGCACGAGATGGACATCCGCTATGACAACATGCACATCCCAGGAAGCCCCTTGCAGT
TCTATGTGGATTACGTCAACTGTGGCCATGTCACTGCCTATGGGCCTGGCCTCACCCATGGAGTAGTGAA
CAAGCCTGCCACCTTCACCGTCAACACCAAGGATGCAGGAGAGGGGGGCCTGTCTCTGGCCATTGAGGGC
CCGTCCAAAGCAGAAATCAGCTGCACTGACAACCAGGATGGGACATGCAGCGTGTCCTACCTGCCTGTGC
TGCCGGGGGACTACAGCATTCTAGTCAAGTACAATGAACAGCACGTCCCAGGCAGCCCCTTCACTGCCCG
GGTCACAGGTGACGACTCCATGCGTATGTCCCACCTAAAGGTCGGCTCTGCTGCCGACATCCCCATCAAC
ATCTCAGAGACGGATCTCAGCCTGCTGACGGCCACTGTGGTCCCGCCCTCGGGCCGGGAGGAGCCCTGTT
TGCTGAAGCGGCTGCGTAATGGCCACGTGGGGATTTCATTCGTGCCCAAGGAGACGGGGGAGCACCTGGT
GCATGTGAAGAAAAATGGCCAGCACGTGGCCAGCAGCCCCATCCCGGTGGTGATCAGCCAGTCGGAAATT
GGGGATGCCAGTCGTGTTCGGGTCTCTGGTCAGGGCCTTCACGAAGGCCACACCTTTGAGCCTGCAGAGT
TTATCATTGATACCCGCGATGCAGGCTATGGTGGGCTCAGCCTGTCCATTGAGGGCCCCAGCAAGGTGGA
CATCAACACAGAGGACCTGGAGGACGGGACGTGCAGGGTCACCTACTGCCCCACAGAGCCAGGCAACTAC
ATCATCAACATCAAGTTTGCCGACCAGCACGTGCCTGGCAGCCCCTTCTCTGTGAAGGTGACAGGCGAGG
GCCGGGTGAAAGAGAGCATCACCCGCAGGCGTCGGGCTCCTTCAGTGGCCAACGTTGGTAGTCATTGTGA
CCTCAGCCTGAAAATCCCTGAAATTAGCATCCAGGATATGACAGCCCAGGTGACCAGCCCATCGGGCAAG
ACCCATGAGGCCGAGATCGTGGAAGGGGAGAACCACACCTACTGCATCCGCTTTGTTCCCGCTGAGATGG
GCACACACACAGTCAGCGTCAAGTACAAGGGCCAGCACGTGCCTGGGAGCCCCTTCCAGTTCACCGTGGG
GCCCCTAGGGGAAGGGGGAGCCCACAAGGTCCGAGCTGGGGGCCCTGGCCTGGAGAGAGCTGAAGCTGGA
GTGCCAGCCGAATTCAGTATCTGGACCCGGGAAGCTGGTGCTGGAGGCCTGGCCATTGCTGTCGAGGGCC
CCAGCAAGGCTGAGATCTCTTTTGAGGACCGCAAGGACGGCTCCTGTGGTGTGGCTTATGTGGTCCAGGA
GCCAGGTGACTACGAAGTCTCAGTCAAGTTCAACGAGGAACACATTCCCGACAGCCCCTTCGTGGTGCCT
GTGGCTTCTCCGTCTGGCGACGCCCGCCGCCTCACTGTTTCTAGCCTTCAGGAGTCAGGGCTAAAGGTCA
ACCAGCCAGCCTCTTTTGCAGTCAGCCTGAACGGGGCCAAGGGGGCGATCGATGCCAAGGTGCACAGCCC
CTCAGGAGCCCTGGAGGAGTGCTATGTCACAGAAATTGACCAAGATAAGTATGCTGTGCGCTTCATCCCT
CGGGAGAATGGCGTTTACCTGATTGACGTCAAGTTCAACGGTACCCACATCCCTGGAAGCCCCTTCAAGA
TCCGAGTTGGGGAGCCTGGGCATGGAGGGGACCCAGGCTTGGTGTCTGCTTACGGAGCAGGTCTGGAAGG
CGGTGTCACAGGGAACCCAGCTGAGTTCGTCGTGAACACGAGCAATGCGGGAGCTGGTGCCCTGTCGGTG
ACCATTGACGGCCCCTCCAAGGTGAAGATGGATTGCCAGGAGTGCCCTGAGGGCTACCGCGTCACCTATA
CCCCCATGGCACCTGGCAGCTACCTCATCTCCATCAAGTACGGCGGCCCCTACCACATTGGGGGCAGCCC
CTTCAAGGCCAAAGTCACAGGCCCCCGTCTCGTCAGCAACCACAGCCTCCACGAGACATCATCAGTGTTT
GTAGACTCTCTGACCAAGGCCACCTGTGCCCCCCAGCATGGGGCCCCGGGTCCTGGGCCTGCTGACGCCA
GCAAGGTGGTGGCCAAGGGCCTGGGGCTGAGCAAGGCCTACGTAGGCCAGAAGAGCAGCTTCACAGTAGA
CTGCAGCAAAGCAGGCAACAACATGCTGCTGGTGGGGGTTCATGGCCCAAGGACCCCCTGCGAGGAGATC
CTGGTGAAGCACGTGGGCAGCCGGCTCTACAGCGTGTCCTACCTGCTCAAGGACAAGGGGGAGTACACAC
TGGTGGTCAAATGGGGGCACGAGCACATCCCAGGCAGCCCCTACCGCGTTGTGGTGCCCTAAAAGCTTCG
AATTCTGCAGTCGACGGTACCGCGGGCCCGGGATCCACCGGATCTAGATAACTGATCATAATCAGCCATA
CCACATTTGTAGWKGTKKTWYKTCCAAWCWCATCAATGTATCTTAACGCGTAAATTGTAAGCGTTAATAT
TTTGTTAAAATTCGCGTTAAATTTTTGTTAAATCAGCTCATTTTTTAACCAATAGGCCGAAATCGGCAAA
ATCCCTTATAAATCAAAAGAATAGACCGAGATAGGGT
[37 nt withheld, positions 10258-10294]
AAAGAACGTGGACTCCAACGTCAAAGG
[49 nt withheld, positions 10322-10370]
T
[91 nt withheld, positions 10372-10462]
G
[124 nt withheld, positions 10464-10587]
CAGGTGGCACTTTTCGGGGAAATGTGCGCGGAACCCCTATTTGTTTATTTTTCTAAATACATTCAAATAT
GTATCCGCTCATGAGACAATAACCCTGATAAATGCTTCAATAATATTGAAAAAGGAAGAGTCCTGAGGCG
GAAAGAACCAGCTGTGGAATGTGTGTCAGTTAGGGTGTGGAAAGTCCCCAGGCTCCCCAGCAGGCAGAAG
TATGCAAAGCATGCATCTCAATTAGTCAGCAACCAGGTGTGGAAAGTCCCCAGGCTCCCCAGCAGGCAGA
AGTATGCAAAGCATGCATCTCAATTAGTCAGCAACCATAGTCCCGCCCCTAACTCCGCCCATCCCGCCCC
TAACTCCGCCCAGTTCCGCCCATTCTCCGCCCCATGGCTGACTAATTTTTTTTATTTATGCAGAGGCCGA
GGCCGCCTCGGCCTCTGAGCTATTCCAGAAGTAGTGAGGAGGCTTTTTTGGAGGCCTAGGCTTTTGCAAA
GATCGATCAAGAGACAGGATGAGGATCGTTTCGCATGATTGAACAAGATGGATTGCACGCAGGTTCTCCG
GCCGCTTGGGTGGAGAGGCTATTCGGCTATGACTGGGCACAACAGACAATCGGCTGCTCTGATGCCGCCG
TGTTCCGGCTGTCAGCGCAGGGGCGCCCGGTTCTTTTTGTCAAGACCGACCTGTCCGGTGCCCTGAATGA
ACTGCAAGACGAGGCAGCGCGGCTATCGTGGCTGGCCACGACGGGCGTTCCTTGCGCAGCTGTGCTCGAC
GTTGTCACTGAAGCGGGAAGGGACTGGCTGCTATTGGGCGAAGTGCCGGGGCAGGATCTCCTGTCATCTC
ACCTTGCTCCTGCCGAGAAAGTATCCATCATGGCTGATGCAATGCGGCGGCTGCATACGCTTGATCCGGC
TACCTGCCCATTCGACCACCAAGCGAAACATCGCATCGAGCGAGCACGTACTCGGATGGAAGCCGGTCTT
GTCGATCAGGATGATCTGGACGAAGAGCATCAGGGGCTCGCGCCAGCCGAACTGTTCGCCAGGCTCAAGG
CGAGCATGCCCGACGGCGAGGATCTCGTCGTGACCCATGGCGATGCCTGCTTGCCGAATATCATGGTGGA
AAATGGCCGCTTTTCTGGATTCATCGACTGTGGCCGGCTGGGTGTGGCGGACCGCTATCAGGACATAGCG
TTGGCTACCCGTGATATTGCTGAAGAGCTTGGCGGCGAATGGGCTGACCGCTTCCTCGTGCTTTACGGTA
TCGCCGCTCCCGATTCGCAGCGCATCGCCTTCTATCGCCTTCTTGACGAGTTCTTCTGAGCGGGACTCTG
GGGTTCGAAATGACCGACCAAGCGACGCCCAACCTGCCATCACGAGATTTCGATTCCACCGCCGCCTTCT
ATGAAAGGTTGGGCTTCGGAATCGTTTTCCGGGACGCCGGCTGGATGATCCTCCAGCGCGGGGATCTCAT
GCTGGAGTTCTTCGCCCACCCTAGGGGGAGGCTAACTGAAACACGGAAGGAGACAATACCGGAAGGAACC
CGCGCTATGACGGCAATAAAAAGACAGAATAAAACGCACGGTGTTGGGTCGTTTGTTCATAAACGCGGGG
TTCGGTCCCAGGGCTGGCACTCTGTCGATACCCCACCGAGACCCCATTGGGGCCAATACGCCCGCGTTTC
TTCCTTTTCCCCACCCCACCCCCCAAGTTCGGGTGAAGGCCCAGGGCTCGCAGCCAACGTCGGGGCGGCA
GGCCCTGCCATAGCCTCAGGTTACTCATATATACTTTAGATTGATTTAAAACTTCATTTTTAATTTAAAA
GGATCTAGGTGAAGATCCTTTTTGATAATCTCATGACCAAAATCCCTTAACGTGAGTTTTCGTTCCACTG
AGCGTCAGACCCCGTAGAAAAGATCAAAGGATCTTCTTGAGATCCTTTTTTTCTGCGCGTAATCTGCTGC
TTGCAAACAAAAAAACCACCGCTACCAGCGGTGGTTTGTTTGCCGGATCAAGAGCTACCAACTCTTTTTC
CGAAGGTAACTGGCTTCAGCAGAGCGCAGATACCAAATACTGTTCTTCTAGTGTAGCCGTAGTTAGGCCA
CCACTTCAAGAACTCTGTAGCACCGCCTACATACCTCGCTCTGCTAATCCTGTTACCAGTGGCTGCTGCC
AGTGGCGATAAGTCGTGTCTTACCGGGTTGGACTCAAGACGATAGTTACCGGATAAGGCGCAGCGGTCGG
GCTGAACGGGGGGTTCGTGCACACAGCCCAGCTTGGAGCGAACGACCTACACCGAACTGAGATACCTACA
GCGTGAGCTATGAGAAAGCGCCACGCTTCCCGAAGGGAGAAAGGCGGACAGGTATCCGGTAAGCGGCAGG
GTCGGAACAGGAGAGCGCACGAGGGAGCTTCCAGGGGGAAACGCCTGGTATCTTTATAGTCCTGTCGGGT
TTCGCCACCTCTGACTTGAGCGTCGATTTTTGTGATGCTCGTCAGGGGGGCGGAGCCTATGGAAAAACGC
CAGCAACGCGGCCTTTTTACGGTTCCTGGCCTTTTGCTGGCCTTTTGCTCACATGTTCTTTCCTGCGTTA
TCCCCTGAT
