>Addgene plasmid #57615 | tdEos-FilaminA-C-14 | depositor partial sequence | sequence record 88767 | insert sequence
AGATCCGCTAGCGCTACCGGTCGCCACCATGAGTGCGATTAAGCCAGACATGAAGATCAACCTCCGTATG
GAAGGCAACGTAAACGGGCACCACTTTGTGATCGACGGAGATGGTACAGGCAAGCCTTTTGAGGGAAAAC
AGAGTATGGATCTTGAAGTCAAAGAGGGCGGACCTCTGCCTTTTGCCTTTGATATCCTGACCACTGCATT
CCATTACGGCAACAGGGTATTCGCCGAATATCCAGACCACATACAAGACTATTTTAAGCAGTCGTTTCCT
AAGGGGTATTCGTGGGAACGAAGCTTGACTTTCGAAGACGGGGGCATTTGCATTGCCAGAAACGACATAA
CAATGGAAGGGGACACTTTCTATAATAAAGTTCGATTTCACGGTGTAAACTTTCCCGCCAATGGTCCAGT
TATGCAGAAGAAGACGCTGAAATGGGAGCCCTCCACTGAGAAAATGTATGTGCGTGATGGAGTGCTGACT
GGTGATATTCGCATGGCTTTGTTGCTTGAAGGAAATGCCCATTACCGATGTGACTTCAGAACTACTTACA
AAGCTAAGGAGAAGGGTGTCAAGTTACCAGGCTACCACTTTGTGGACCACTGCATTGAGATTTTAAGCCA
TGACAAAGATTACAACAAGGTTAAGCTGTATGAGCATGCTGTTGCTCATTCTGGATTGCCTGACAATGCC
AGACGATCCGGTAGCGGTCACGGTACTGGTTCTACTGGTTCTGGTTCTTCTGAGAGTGCGATTAAGCCAG
ACATGAAGATCAACCTCCGTATGGAAGGCAACGTAAACGGGCACCACTTTGTGATCGACGGAGATGGTAC
AGGCAAGCCTTTTGAGGGAAAACAGAGTATGGATCTTGAAGTCAAAGAGGGCGGACCTCTGCCTTTTGCC
TTTGATATCCTGACCACTGCATTCCATTACGGCAACAGGGTATTCGCCGAATATCCAGACCACATACAAG
ACTATTTTAAGCAGTCGTTTCCTAAGGGGTATTCGTGGGAACGAAGCTTGACTTTCGAAGACGGGGGCAT
TTGCATTGCCAGAAACGACATAACAATGGAAGGGGACACTTTCTATAATAAAGTTCGATTTCACGGTGTA
AACTTTCCCGCCAATGGTCCAGTTATGCAGAAGAAGACGCTGAAATGGGAGCCCTCCACTGAGAAAATGT
ATGTGCGTGATGGAGTGCTGACTGGTGATATTCGCATGGCTTTGTTGCTTGAAGGAAATGCCCATTACCG
ATGTGACTTCAGAACTACTTACAAAGCTAAGGAGAAGGGTGTCAAGTTACCAGGCTACCACTTTGTGGAC
CACTGCATTGAGATTTTAAGCCATGACAAAGATTACAACAAGGTTAAGCTGTATGAGCATGCTGTTGCTC
ATTCTGGATTGCCTGACAATGCCAGACGATCCGGAGGGAGCGGGGCTGGAGGGAGCGGGGGTGGCAGCGG
TAGTAGCTCCCACTCTCGGGCGGGCCAGAGCGCAGCAGGCGCGGCTCCGGGCGGCGGCGTCGACACGCGG
GACGCCGAGATGCCGGCCACCGAGAAGGACCTGGCGGAGGACGCGCCATGGAAGAAGATCCAGCAGAACA
CTTTCACGCGCTGGTGCAACGAGCACCTGAAGTGCGTGAGCAAGCGCATCGCCAACCTGCAGACGGACCT
GAGCGACGGGCTGCGGCTTATCGCGCTGTTGGAGGTGCTCAGCCAGAAGAAGATGCACCGCAAGCACAAC
CAGCGGCCCACTTTCCGCCAAATGCAGCTTGAGAACGTGTCGGTGGCACTCGAGTTCCTGGACCGCGAGA
GCATCAAACTGGTGTCCATCGACAGCAAGGCCATCGTGGACGGGAACCTGAAGCTGATCCTGGGCCTCAT
CTGGACCCTGATCCTGCACTACTCCATCTCCATGCCCATGTGGGACGAGGAGGAGGATGAGGAGGCCAAG
AAGCAGACCCCCAAGCAGAGGCTCCTGGGCTGGATCCAGAACAAGCTGCCGCAGCTGCCCATCACCAACT
TCAGCCGGGACTGGCAGAGCGGCCGGGCCCTGGGCGCCCTGGTGGACAGCTGTGCCCCGGGCCTGTGTCC
TGACTGGGACTCTTGGGACGCCAGCAAGCCCGTTACCAATGCGCGAGAGGCCATGCAGCAGGCGGATGAC
TGGCTGGGCATCCCCCAGGTGATCACCCCCGAGGAGATTGTGGACCCCAACGTGGACGAGCACTCTGTCA
TGACCTACCTGTCCCAGTTCCCCAAGGCCAAGCTGAAGCCAGGGGCTCCCTTGCGGCCCAAACTGAACCC
GAAGAAAGCCCGTGCCTACGGGCCAGGCATCGAGCCCACAGGCAACATGGTGAAGAAGCGGGCAGAGTTC
ACTGTGGAGACCAGAAGTGCTGGCCAGGGAGAGGTGCTGGTGTACGTGGAGGACCCGGCCGGACACCAGG
AGGAGGCAAAAGTGACCGCCAATAACGACAAGAACCGCACCTTCTCCGTCTGGTACGTCCCCGAGGTGAC
GGGGACTCATAAGGTTACTGTGCTCTTTGCTGGCCAGCACATCGCCAAGAGCCCCTTCGAGGTGTACGTG
GATAAGTCACAGGGTGACGCCAGCAAAGTGACAGCCCAAGGTCCCGGCCTGGAGCCCAGTGGCAACATCG
CCAACAAGACCACCTACTTTGAGATCTTTACGGCAGGAGCTGGCACGGGCGAGGTCGAGGTTGTGATCCA
GGACCCCATGGGACAGAAGGGCACGGTAGAGCCTCAGCTGGAGGCCCGGGGCGACAGCACATACCGCTGC
AGCTACCAGCCCACCATGGAGGGCGTCCACACCGTGCACGTCACGTTTGCCGGCGTGCCCATCCCTCGCA
GCCCCTACACTGTCACTGTTGGCCAAGCCTGTAACCCGAGTGCCTGCCGGGCGGTTGGCCGGGGCCTCCA
GCCCAAGGGTGTGCGGGTGAAGGAGACAGCTGACTTCAAGGTGTACACAAAGGGCGCTGGCAGTGGGGAG
CTGAAGGTCACCGTGAAGGGCCCCAAGGGAGAGGAGCGCGTGAAGCAGAAGGACCTGGGGGATGGCGTGT
ATGGCTTCGAGTATTACCCCATGGTCCCTGGAACCTATATCGTCACCATCACGTGGGGTGGTCAGAACAT
CGGGCGCAGTCCCTTCGAAGTGAAGGTGGGCACCGAGTGTGGCAATCAGAAGGTACGGGCCTGGGGCCCT
GGGCTGGAGGGCGGCGTCGTTGGCAAGTCAGCAGACTTTGTGGTGGAGGCTATCGGGGACGACGTGGGCA
CGCTGGGCTTCTCGGTGGAAGGGCCATCGCAGGCTAAGATCGAATGTGACGACAAGGGCGACGGCTCCTG
TGATGTGCGCTACTGGCCGCAGGAGGCTGGCGAGTATGCCGTTCACGTGCTGTGCAACAGCGAAGACATC
CGCCTCAGCCCCTTCATGGCTGACATCCGTGACGCGCCCCAGGACTTCCACCCAGACAGGGTGAAGGCAC
GTGGGCCTGGATTGGAGAAGACAGGTGTGGCCGTCAACAAGCCAGCAGAGTTCACAGTGGATGCCAAGCA
CGGTGGCAAGGCCCCACTTCGGGTCCAAGTCCAGGACAATGAAGGCTGCCCTGTGGAGGCGTTGGTCAAG
GACAACGGCAATGGCACTTACAGCTGCTCCTACGTGCCCAGGAAGCCGGTGAAGCACACAGCCATGGTGT
CCTGGGGAGGCGTCAGCATCCCCAACAGCCCCTTCAGGGTGAATGTGGGAGCTGGCAGCCACCCCAACAA
GGTCAAAGTATACGGCCCCGGAGTAGCCAAGACAGGGCTCAAGGCCCACGAGCCCACCTACTTCACTGTG
GACTGCGCCGAGGCTGGCCAGGGGGACGTCAGCATCGGCATCAAGTGTGCCCCTGGAGTGGTAGGCCCCG
CCGAAGCTGACATCGACTTCGACATCATCCGCAATGACAATGACACCTTCACGGTCAAGTACACGCCCCG
GGGGGCTGGCAGCTACACCATTATGGTCCTCTTTGCTGACCAGGCCACGCCCACCAGCCCCATCCGAGTC
AAGGTGGAGCCCTCTCATGACGCCAGTAAGGTGAAGGCCGAGGGCCCTGGCCTCAGTCGCACTGGTGTCG
AGCTTGGCAAGCCCACCCACTTCACAGTAAATGCCAAAGCTGCTGGCAAAGGCAAGCTGGACGTCCAGTT
CTCAGGACTCACCAAGGGGGATGCAGTGCGAGATGTGGACATCATCGACCACCATGACAACACCTACACA
GTCAAGTACACGCCTGTCCAGCAGGGTCCAGTAGGCGTCAATGTCACTTATGGAGGGGATCCCATCCCTA
AGAGCCCTTTCTCAGTGGCAGTATCTCCAAGCCTGGACCTCAGCAAGATCAAGGTGTCTGGCCTGGGAGA
GAAGGTGGACGTTGGCAAAGACCAGGAGTTCACAGTCAAATCAAAGGGTGCTGGTGGTCAAGGCAAAGTG
GCATCCAAGATTGTGGGCCCCTCGGGTGCAGCGGTGCCCTGCAAGGTGGAGCCAGGCCTGGGGGCTGACA
ACAGTGTGGTGCGCTTCCTGCCCCGTGAGGAAGGGCCCTATGAGGTGGAGGTGACCTATGACGGCGTGCC
CGTGCCTGGCAGCCCCTTTCCTCTGGAAGCTGTGGCCCCCACCAAGCCTAGCAAGGTGAAGGCGTTTGGG
CCGGGGCTGCAGGGAGGCAGTGCGGGCTCCCCCGCCCGCTTCACCATCGACACCAAGGGCGCCGGCACAG
GTGGCCTGGGCCTGACGGTGGAGGGCCCCTGTGAGGCGCAGCTCGAGTGCTTGGACAATGGGGATGGCAC
ATGTTCCGTGTCCTACGTGCCCACCGAGCCCGGGGACTACAACATCAACATCCTCTTCGCTGACACCCAC
ATCCCTGGCTCCCCATTCAAGGCCCACGTGGTTCCCTGCTTTGACGCATCCAAAGTCAAGTGCTCAGGCC
CCGGGCTGGAGCGGGCCACCGCTGGGGAGGTGGGCCAATTCCAAGTGGACTGCTCGAGCGCGGGCAGCGC
GGAGCTGACCATTGAGATCTGCTCGGAGGCGGGGCTTCCGGCCGAGGTGTACATCCAGGACCACGGTGAT
GGCACGCACACCATTACCTACATTCCCCTCTGCCCCGGGGCCTACACCGTCACCATCAAGTACGGCGGCC
AGCCCGTGCCCAACTTCCCCAGCAAGCTGCAGGTGGAACCTGCGGTGGACACTTCCGGTGTCCAGTGCTA
TGGGCCTGGTATTGAGGGCCAGGGTGTCTTCCGTGAGGCCACCACTGAGTTCAGTGTGGACGCCCGGGCT
CTGACACAGACCGGAGGGCCGCACGTCAAGGCCCGTGTGGCCAACCCCTCAGGCAACCTGACGGAGACCT
ACGTTCAGGACCGTGGCGATGGCATGTACAAAGTGGAGTACACGCCTTACGAGGAGGGACTGCACTCCGT
GGACGTGACCTATGACGGCAGTCCCGTGCCCAGCAGCCCCTTCCAGGTGCCCGTGACCGAGGGCTGCGAC
CCCTCCCGGGTGCGTGTCCACGGGCCAGGCATCCAAAGTGGCACCACCAACAAGCCCAACAAGTTCACTG
TGGAGACCAGGGGAGCTGGCACGGGCGGCCTGGGCCTGGCTGTAGAGGGCCCCTCCGAGGCCAAGATGTC
CTGCATGGATAACAAGGACGGCAGCTGCTCGGTCGAGTACATCCCTTATGAGGCTGGCACCTACAGCCTC
AACGTCACCTATGGTGGCCATCAAGTGCCAGGCAGTCCTTTCAAGGTCCCTGTGCATGATGTGACAGATG
CGTCCAAGGTCAAGTGCTCTGGGCCCGGCCTGAGCCCAGGCATGGTTCGTGCCAACCTCCCTCAGTCCTT
CCAGGTGGACACAAGCAAGGCTGGTGTGGCCCCATTGCAGGTCAAAGTGCAAGGGCCCAAAGGCCTGGTG
GAGCCAGTGGACGTGGTAGACAACGCTGATGGCACCCAGACCGTCAATTATGTGCCCAGCCGAGAAGGGC
CCTACAGCATCTCAGTACTGTATGGAGATGAAGAGGTACCCCGGAGCCCCTTCAAGGTCAAGGTGCTGCC
TACTCATGATGCCAGCAAGGTGAAGGCCAGTGGCCCCGGGCTCAACACCACTGGCGTGCCTGCCAGCCTG
CCCGTGGAGTTCACCATCGATGCAAAGGACGCCGGGGAGGGCCTGCTGGCTGTCCAGATCACGGATCCCG
AAGGCAAGCCGAAGAAGACACACATCCAAGACAACCATGACGGCACGTATACAGTGGCCTACGTGCCAGA
CGTGACAGGTCGCTACACCATCCTCATCAAGTACGGTGGTGACGAGATCCCCTTCTCCCCGTACCGCGTG
CGTGCCGTGCCCACCGGGGACGCCAGCAAGTGCACTGTCACAGGTGCTGGCATCGGCCCCACCATTCAGA
TTGGGGAGGAGACGGTGATCACTGTGGACACTAAGGCGGCAGGCAAAGGCAAAGTGACGTGCACCGTGTG
CACGCCTGATGGCTCAGAGGTGGATGTGGACGTGGTGGAGAATGAGGACGGCACTTTCGACATCTTCTAC
ACGGCCCCCCAGCCGGGCAAATACGTCATCTGTGTGCGCTTTGGTGGCGAGCACGTGCCCAACAGCCCCT
TCCAAGTGACGGCTCTGGCTGGGGACCAGCCCTCGGTGCAGCCCCCTCTACGGTCTCAGCAGCTGGCCCC
ACAGTACACCTACGCCCAGGGCGGCCAGCAGACTTGGGCCCCGGAGAGGCCCCTGGTGGGTGTCAATGGG
CTGGATGTGACCAGCCTGAGGCCCTTTGACCTTGTCATCCCCTTCACCATCAAGAAGGGCGAGATCACAG
GGGAGGTTCGGATGCCCTCAGGCAAGGTGGCGCAGCCCACCATCACTGACAACAAAGACGGCACCGTGAC
CGTGCGGTATGCACCCAGCGAGGCTGGCCTGCACGAGATGGACATCCGCTATGACAACATGCACATCCCA
GGAAGCCCCTTGCAGTTCTATGTGGATTACGTCAACTGTGGCCATGTCACTGCCTATGGGCCTGGCCTCA
CCCATGGAGTAGTGAACAAGCCTGCCACCTTCACCGTCAACACCAAGGATGCAGGAGAGGGGGGCCTGTC
TCTGGCCATTGAGGGCCCGTCCAAAGCAGAAATCAGCTGCACTGACAACCAGGATGGGACATGCAGCGTG
TCCTACCTGCCTGTGCTGCCGGGGGACTACAGCATTCTAGTCAAGTACAATGAACAGCACGTCCCAGGCA
GCCCCTTCACTGCCCGGGTCACAGGTGACGACTCCATGCGTATGTCCCACCTAAAGGTCGGCTCTGCTGC
CGACATCCCCATCAACATCTCAGAGACGGATCTCAGCCTGCTGACGGCCACTGTGGTCCCGCCCTCGGGC
CGGGAGGAGCCCTGTTTGCTGAAGCGGCTGCGTAATGGCCACGTGGGGATTTCATTCGTGCCCAAGGAGA
CGGGGGAGCACCTGGTGCATGTGAAGAAAAATGGCCAGCACGTGGCCAGCAGCCCCATCCCGGTGGTGAT
CAGCCAGTCGGAAATTGGGGATGCCAGTCGTGTTCGGGTCTCTGGTCAGGGCCTTCACGAAGGCCACACC
TTTGAGCCTGCAGAGTTTATCATTGATACCCGCGATGCAGGCTATGGTGGGCTCAGCCTGTCCATTGAGG
GCCCCAGCAAGGTGGACATCAACACAGAGGACCTGGAGGACGGGACGTGCAGGGTCACCTACTGCCCCAC
AGAGCCAGGCAACTACATCATCAACATCAAGTTTGCCGACCAGCACGTGCCTGGCAGCCCCTTCTCTGTG
AAGGTGACAGGCGAGGGCCGGGTGAAAGAGAGCATCACCCGCAGGCGTCGGGCTCCTTCAGTGGCCAACG
TTGGTAGTCATTGTGACCTCAGCCTGAAAATCCCTGAAATTAGCATCCAGGATATGACAGCCCAGGTGAC
CAGCCCATCGGGCAAGACCCATGAGGCCGAGATCGTGGAAGGGGAGAACCACACCTACTGCATCCGCTTT
GTTCCCGCTGAGATGGGCACACACACAGTCAGCGTCAAGTACAAGGGCCAGCACGTGCCTGGGAGCCCCT
TCCAGTTCACCGTGGGGCCCCTAGGGGAAGGGGGAGCCCACAAGGTCCGAGCTGGGGGCCCTGGCCTGGA
GAGAGCTGAAGCTGGAGTGCCAGCCGAATTCAGTATCTGGACCCGGGAAGCTGGTGCTGGAGGCCTGGCC
ATTGCTGTCGAGGGCCCCAGCAAGGCTGAGATCTCTTTTGAGGACCGCAAGGACGGCTCCTGTGGTGTGG
CTTATGTGGTCCAGGAGCCAGGTGACTACGAAGTCTCAGTCAAGTTCAACGAGGAACACATTCCCGACAG
CCCCTTCGTGGTGCCTGTGGCTTCTCCGTCTGGCGACGCCCGCCGCCTCACTGTTTCTAGCCTTCAGGAG
TCAGGGCTAAAGGTCAACCAGCCAGCCTCTTTTGCAGTCAGCCTGAACGGGGCCAAGGGGGCGATCGATG
CCAAGGTGCACAGCCCCTCAGGAGCCCTGGAGGAGTGCTATGTCACAGAAATTGACCAAGATAAGTATGC
TGTGCGCTTCATCCCTCGGGAGAATGGCGTTTACCTGATTGACGTCAAGTTCAACGGTACCCACATCCCT
GGAAGCCCCTTCAAGATCCGAGTTGGGGAGCCTGGGCATGGAGGGGACCCAGGCTTGGTGTCTGCTTACG
GAGCAGGTCTGGAAGGCGGTGTCACAGGGAACCCAGCTGAGTTCGTCGTGAACACGAGCAATGCGGGAGC
TGGTGCCCTGTCGGTGACCATTGACGGCCCCTCCAAGGTGAAGATGGATTGCCAGGAGTGCCCTGAGGGC
TACCGCGTCACCTATACCCCCATGGCACCTGGCAGCTACCTCATCTCCATCAAGTACGGCGGCCCCTACC
ACATTGGGGGCAGCCCCTTCAAGGCCAAAGTCACAGGCCCCCGTCTCGTCAGCAACCACAGCCTCCACGA
GACATCATCAGTGTTTGTAGACTCTCTGACCAAGGCCACCTGTGCCCCCCAGCATGGGGCCCCGGGTCCT
GGGCCTGCTGACGCCAGCAAGGTGGTGGCCAAGGGCCTGGGGCTGAGCAAGGCCTACGTAGGCCAGAAGA
GCAGCTTCACAGTAGACTGCAGCAAAGCAGGCAACAACATGCTGCTGGTGGGGGTTCATGGCCCAAGGAC
CCCCTGCGAGGAGATCCTGGTGAAGCACGTGGGCAGCCGGCTCTACAGCGTGTCCTACCTGCTCAAGGAC
AAGGGGGAGTACACACTGGTGGTCAAATGGGGGCACGAGCACATCCCAGGCAGCCCCTACCGCGTTGTGG
TGCCCTAAAAGCTTCGAATTCTGCAGTCGACGGTACCGCGGGCCCGGGATCCACCGGATCTAGATAACTG
ATCATAATCAGCCATACCACAT
